Addgene plasmid #136341: pENTR_Hu_CCNB2(WT)
Purpose: Mouse CCNB2 cDNA in Gateway pENTR
Depositing lab: Guillermo de Cárcer. Depositing organization: Instituto de Investigaciones Biomedicas Alberto Sols.
Backbone
  Vector backbone: pENTR_D-topo
  Vector type: Gateway entry vector
Growth in bacteria
  Bacterial resistance: Kanamycin, 50 μg/mL
  Growth temperature: 37°C
  Growth strain: DH5alpha
  Copy number: Unknown
Gene/Insert
  Gene/Insert name: CCCNB2 (alt name: Cyclin B2)
  Species: M. musculus (mouse)
  Cloning method: TOPO Cloning
Terms and licenses: Academic/Nonprofit Terms; Industry Terms: Not Available to Industry
How to cite: pENTR_Hu_CCNB2(WT) was a gift from Guillermo de Cárcer (Addgene plasmid # 136341 ; http://n2t.net/addgene:136341 ; RRID:Addgene_136341)
