[The description below was written by a language model from this plasmid's Addgene catalogue record and pLannotate feature annotations shown in this document.]
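Description:
pENTR_Hu_CCNB2(WT) is a Gateway entry clone built on the pENTR/D-TOPO backbone, carrying a wild-type cyclin B2 (CCNB2) cDNA inserted by directional TOPO cloning. The plasmid is about 3.8 kb and is maintained in E. coli through a high-copy ColE1/pUC-type origin, with selection by a kanamycin resistance gene (aminoglycoside phosphotransferase). The record contains a naming inconsistency. The "Hu" in the plasmid name suggests a human sequence, but the purpose statement and the species field both give mouse, and the sequence annotation matches the open reading frame to mouse Ccnb2. The evidence in the record therefore points to the murine cDNA.

The roughly 1.2 kb coding sequence lies between attL1 and attL2, the recombination sites used by LR Clonase to move an insert in a defined orientation into any attR-containing destination vector. As is typical of entry vectors, no eukaryotic or bacterial promoter is positioned to express the insert. The only promoter annotated is a T7 promoter just outside attL2, pointing back toward the insert, a standard backbone element usable for priming or in vitro transcription. The rrnB T1 and T2 terminators upstream of attL1 shield the cassette from read-through transcription from the backbone, and the short lacI and lacZα fragments are backbone remnants with no function. No epitope tags or reporters are annotated.

Cyclin B2 is a regulator of the G2/M transition of the cell cycle. This clone serves as a shuttle source of the wild-type coding sequence for making expression constructs by LR recombination. The "WT" label suggests it may act as the reference for mutant versions, though the record does not say so.
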