Features (pLannotate 1.2.2; 10 found; start..end, strand, type, name):
      1..100     +  protein_bind   attL1: mutant version of attL; recombination site for the Gateway® LR reaction LR Clonase™
    121..1314    +  CDS            Ccnb2: CCNB2_MOUSE - Also known as Cycb2. Experimental evidence at protein level: Swiss-Prot protein existence level 1. Essential for the control of the cell cycle at the G2/M (mitosis) transition. From Mus musculus (Mouse).
   1331..1430    -  protein_bind   attL2: mutant version of attL; recombination site for the Gateway® LR reaction LR Clonase™
   1448..1466    -  promoter       T7 promoter: promoter for bacteriophage T7 RNA polymerase
   1600..2409    +  CDS            KanR: aminoglycoside phosphotransferase; aph(3')-Ia; confers resistance to kanamycin in bacteria or G418 (Geneticin®) in eukaryotes
   2556..3144    +  rep_origin     ori: high-copy-number ColE1/pMB1/pBR322/pUC origin of replication
   3327..3419    +  CDS            lacI (fragment): lac repressor; lacI; The lac repressor binds to the lac operator to inhibit transcription in E. coli. This inhibition can be relieved by adding lactose or isopropyl-β-D-thiogalactopyranoside (IPTG).
   3474..3501    -  terminator     rrnB T2 terminator: transcription terminator T2 from the E. coli rrnB gene
   3633..3676    +  terminator     rrnB T1 terminator: Escherichia coli rrnB; transcription terminator T1 from the E. coli rrnB gene
   3723..3759    -  CDS            lacZα (fragment): LacZα fragment of β-galactosidase; lacZ fragment
>Addgene plasmid #136341 | pENTR_Hu_CCNB2(WT) | addgene full sequence | sequence record 270813 | Addgene NGS Result
CAAATAATGATTTTATTTTGACTGATAGTGACCTGTTCGTTGCAACAAATTGATGAGCAATGCTTTTTTA
TAATGCCAACTTTGTACAAAAAAGCAGGCTCCGCGGCCGCCCCCTTCACCATGGCGCTGCTCCGACGCCC
GACGGTGTCCAGTGATTTGAAGAATATTGACACAGAAGTTATTCCTAAAGCCAAGAGCCATGTGACTATC
CGGCGGGCAGTTTTAGAAGAAATTGGAAATAAAGTTAGAAACAGAACCACTCAGGTGGCGAAGAAACCTC
AGAACACCAAAGTACCAGCTCTGCCCACCAAAGTGACAAATGTCAACAAGCAGCCGAAACCCACAGCCTC
TGTGAAACCAGTGCAGATGGAGGCGCTAGCTCCCAAGGATCGTCCTCCCGCCCCTGAGGATGTCTCCATG
AAGGAAGAGAGCCTCTGCCAAGCTTTCTCTGATGCTCTGCTCTGCAAGATCGAGGACATAGATAACGAGG
ACAGGGAGAACCCTCAGCTCTGCAGTGACTACGTGAAGGACATCTACCAGTACCTCAGGCAGCTTGAGGT
TTTACAGTCCATTAATCCACACTTCTTAGATGGAAGAGATATAAATGGACGTATGCGTGCCATCCTGGTG
GACTGGCTGGTCCAAGTCCATTCCAAGTTTCGGCTTCTGCAGGAAACTCTGTACATGTGCATTGCCATCA
TGGACCGGTTCCTGCAGGCTCAGCTGGTCTGCCGGAAGAAACTGCAGCTGGTCGGGATCACAGCTCTGCT
CCTGGCTTCCAAATATGAGGAGATGTTTTCTCCAAATATCGAAGACTTTGTTTATATCACAGATAATGCT
TACACCAGTTCCCAAATCCGAGAAATGGAGACTCTGATTTTGAAAGAGTTGAAATTTGAGTTGGGCCGAC
CTTTGCCACTTCACTTCTTAAGGCGAGCCTCAAAAGCCGGAGAGGTGGATGTTGAACAGCACACTTTAGC
CAAGTACCTGATGGAGCTGACGCTCGTCGACTATGACATGGTGCACTACCATCCTTCTCAGGTGGCAGCC
GCTGCCTCTTGCCTGTCTCAGAAGGTGCTGGGCCAAGGAAAATGGAATTTGAAGCAGCAGTATTACACAG
GCTACATGGAGAGTGAAGTCCTGGAAGTCATGCAGCACATGGCCAAGAACGTTGTGAAAGTCAATGACAA
CCGTACCAAGTTCATCGCTGTCAAGAACAAGTATGCCAGCAGCAGACTCCTGAAGATCAGCACGATCCCT
CAGCTGAACTCCAAAATCATCAAAGACCTGGCCTCCCCTCTGCTGGGCAGCCCCAAGGGTGGGCGCGCCG
ACCCAGCTTTCTTGTACAAAGTTGGCATTATAAGAAAGCATTGCTTATCAATTTGTTGCAACGAACAGGT
CACTATCAGTCAAAATAAAATCATTATTTGCCATCCAGCTGATATCCCCTATAGTGAGTCGTATTACATG
GTCATAGCTGTTTCCTGGCAGCTCTGGCCCGTGTCTCAAAATCTCTGATGTTACATTGCACAAGATAAAA
ATATATCATCATGAACAATAAAACTGTCTGCTTACATAAACAGTAATACAAGGGGTGTTATGAGCCATAT
TCAACGGGAAACGTCGAGGCCGCGATTAAATTCCAACATGGATGCTGATTTATATGGGTATAAATGGGCT
CGCGATAATGTCGGGCAATCAGGTGCGACAATCTATCGCTTGTATGGGAAGCCCGATGCGCCAGAGTTGT
TTCTGAAACATGGCAAAGGTAGCGTTGCCAATGATGTTACAGATGAGATGGTCAGACTAAACTGGCTGAC
GGAATTTATGCCTCTTCCGACCATCAAGCATTTTATCCGTACTCCTGATGATGCATGGTTACTCACCACT
GCGATCCCCGGAAAAACAGCATTCCAGGTATTAGAAGAATATCCTGATTCAGGTGAAAATATTGTTGATG
CGCTGGCAGTGTTCCTGCGCCGGTTGCATTCGATTCCTGTTTGTAATTGTCCTTTTAACAGCGATCGCGT
ATTTCGTCTCGCTCAGGCGCAATCACGAATGAATAACGGTTTGGTTGATGCGAGTGATTTTGATGACGAG
CGTAATGGCTGGCCTGTTGAACAAGTCTGGAAAGAAATGCATAAACTTTTGCCATTCTCACCGGATTCAG
TCGTCACTCATGGTGATTTCTCACTTGATAACCTTATTTTTGACGAGGGGAAATTAATAGGTTGTATTGA
TGTTGGACGAGTCGGAATCGCAGACCGATACCAGGATCTTGCCATCCTATGGAACTGCCTCGGTGAGTTT
TCTCCTTCATTACAGAAACGGCTTTTTCAAAAATATGGTATTGATAATCCTGATATGAATAAATTGCAGT
TTCATTTGATGCTCGATGAGTTTTTCTAATCAGAATTGGTTAATTGGTTGTAACACTGGCAGAGCATTAC
GCTGACTTGACGGGACGGCGCAAGCTCATGACCAAAATCCCTTAACGTGAGTTACGCGTCGTTCCACTGA
GCGTCAGACCCCGTAGAAAAGATCAAAGGATCTTCTTGAGATCCTTTTTTTCTGCGCGTAATCTGCTGCT
TGCAAACAAAAAAACCACCGCTACCAGCGGTGGTTTGTTTGCCGGATCAAGAGCTACCAACTCTTTTTCC
GAAGGTAACTGGCTTCAGCAGAGCGCAGATACCAAATACTGTTCTTCTAGTGTAGCCGTAGTTAGGCCAC
CACTTCAAGAACTCTGTAGCACCGCCTACATACCTCGCTCTGCTAATCCTGTTACCAGTGGCTGCTGCCA
GTGGCGATAAGTCGTGTCTTACCGGGTTGGACTCAAGACGATAGTTACCGGATAAGGCGCAGCGGTCGGG
CTGAACGGGGGGTTCGTGCACACAGCCCAGCTTGGAGCGAACGACCTACACCGAACTGAGATACCTACAG
CGTGAGCTATGAGAAAGCGCCACGCTTCCCGAAGGGAGAAAGGCGGACAGGTATCCGGTAAGCGGCAGGG
TCGGAACAGGAGAGCGCACGAGGGAGCTTCCAGGGGGAAACGCCTGGTATCTTTATAGTCCTGTCGGGTT
TCGCCACCTCTGACTTGAGCGTCGATTTTTGTGATGCTCGTCAGGGGGGCGGAGCCTATGGAAAAACGCC
AGCAACGCGGCCTTTTTACGGTTCCTGGCCTTTTGCTGGCCTTTTGCTCACATGTTCTTTCCTGCGTTAT
CCCCTGATTCTGTGGATAACCGTATTACCGCCTTTGAGTGAGCTGATACCGCTCGCCGCAGCCGAACGAC
CGAGCGCAGCGAGTCAGTGAGCGAGGAAGCGGAAGAGCGCCCAATACGCAAACCGCCTCTCCCCGCGCGT
TGGCCGATTCATTAATGCAGCTGGCACGACAGGTTTCCCGACTGGAAAGCGGGCAGTGAGCGCAACGCAA
TTAATACGCGTACCGCTAGCCAGGAAGAGTTTGTAGAAACGCAAAAAGGCCATCCGTCAGGATGGCCTTC
TGCTTAGTTTGATGCCTGGCAGTTTATGGCGGGCGTCCTGCCCGCCACCCTCCGGGCCGTTGCTTCACAA
CGTTCAAATCCGCTCCCGGCGGATTTGTCCTACTCAGGAGAGCGTTCACCGACAAACAACAGATAAAACG
AAAGGCCCAGTCTTCCGACTGAGCCTTTCGTTTTATTTGATGCCTGGCAGTTCCCTACTCTCGCGTTAAC
GCTAGCATGGATGTTTTCCCAGTCACGACGTTGTAAAACGACGGCCAGTCTTAAGCTCGGGCCC
